Addgene plasmid #98517: BB1_12_pALD4
Purpose: BB1 with insert: promoter PALD4
Depositing lab: Brigitte Gasser & Diethard Mattanovich & Michael Sauer. Publication: GoldenPiCS: a Golden Gate-derived modular cloning system for applied synthetic biology in the yeast Pichia pastoris. Prielhofer R, Barrero JJ, Steuer S, Gassler T, Zahrl R, Baumann K, Sauer M, Mattanovich D, Gasser B, Marx H. BMC Syst Biol. 2017 Dec 8;11(1):123. doi: 10.1186/s12918-017-0492-3. PubMed 29221460.
Backbone
  Vector backbone: BB1
  Backbone size w/o insert (bp): 1936
  Vector type: Bacterial Expression
Growth in bacteria
  Bacterial resistance: Kanamycin, 50 μg/mL
  Growth temperature: 37°C
  Growth strain: DH10B
  Copy number: High Copy
Gene/Insert
  Gene/Insert name: ALD4 promoter
  Insert size (bp): 869
  Mutation: Internal BsaI and BpiI sites removed from insert
  Cloning method: Restriction Enzyme; 5′ cloning site BpiI (destroyed during cloning); 3′ cloning site BpiI (destroyed during cloning)
  Sequencing primers: 5′ 5'-GTAAAACGACGGCCAGTT-3' (M13-Fwd); 3′ 5´-CAGGAAACAGCTATGAC-3' (M13-Rev)
Terms and licenses: Academic/Nonprofit Terms; Industry Terms: Not Available to Industry
How to cite: BB1_12_pALD4 was a gift from Brigitte Gasser & Diethard Mattanovich & Michael Sauer (Addgene plasmid # 98517)
