[The description below was written by a language model from this plasmid's Addgene catalogue record and pLannotate feature annotations shown in this document.]
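Description:
BB1_12_pALD4 is a level-one (BB1) part plasmid from the GoldenPiCS toolkit, a Golden Gate-derived modular cloning system built for synthetic biology in the yeast Pichia pastoris. It is a small plasmid of about 2.8 kb, catalogued as a bacterial vector. It serves as an E. coli storage and donor plasmid for a single standardized part rather than as an expression construct in its own right. Propagation relies on a high-copy ColE1/pUC-type origin. Selection uses a kanamycin resistance gene (aph(3')-Ia) driven by the cat promoter. Short transcription terminators (tonB, T7Te and a T3Te fragment) flank the resistance cassette and origin, insulating them from the cloning region. A residual lacZα fragment next to the insert site probably remains from the cloning region of the empty backbone, though the record does not say so.

The payload is an 869 bp ALD4 promoter fragment, presumably of P. pastoris origin given the toolkit, although the record does not state the source species. It was inserted through BpiI sites that were destroyed during cloning. Internal BsaI and BpiI sites were removed from the promoter so that it is compatible with the type IIS enzymes used in later assembly steps. The "12" in the name may denote the fusion-site position reserved for promoter parts, but the record does not define it. The feature table does not annotate the promoter itself. The very short ADH1 promoter and Tn7L hits within the insert region are likely chance matches rather than functional elements. The plasmid is typically used as a promoter donor, combined with coding-sequence and terminator modules to build expression units in higher-level GoldenPiCS backbones.
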