Features (pLannotate 1.2.2; 9 found; start..end, strand, type, name):
    157..174     -  promoter       ADH1 promoter (fragment): S. cerevisiae ADH1; promoter for alcohol dehydrogenase 1
    235..251     +  mobile_element Tn7L (fragment): mini-Tn7 element (left end of the Tn7 transposon) Tn7
   1162..1193    +  terminator     tonB terminator: bidirectional E. coli tonB-P14 transcription terminator
   1194..1296    +  promoter       cat promoter: promoter of the E. coli cat gene encoding chloramphenicol acetyltransferase
   1297..2112    +  CDS            KanR: aminoglycoside phosphotransferase; aph(3')-Ia; confers resistance to kanamycin in bacteria or G418 (Geneticin®) in eukaryotes
   2136..2163    +  terminator     T7Te terminator: phage T7 early transcription terminator
   2175..2762    -  rep_origin     ori: high-copy-number ColE1/pMB1/pBR322/pUC origin of replication
   2784..1       -  terminator     T3Te terminator (fragment) (across the origin): phage T3 early transcription terminator
   2802..17      -  CDS            lacZα (fragment) (across the origin): LacZα fragment of β-galactosidase; lacZ fragment
>Addgene plasmid #98517 | BB1_12_pALD4 | addgene full sequence | sequence record 196905 | Addgene NGS Result
GTAAAACGACGGCCAGTTTATCTAGTCAGCTTGATTCTAGCTGATCGTGGACCGGAAGGTGAGCCAGTGA
GTTGATTGCAGTCCAGTTACGCTGGAGTCTGAGGCTCGTCCTGAATGATATGCGGCCTCGAATTCGAAGA
CGCGGAGGACAATAAGAAGAAAAAAAAAGAAAAGCGGTGGGGGAGGGATTATTAAATAAGGATTATGTAA
CCCCAGGGTACCGTTCTATACATATTTAAGGATTATTTAGGACAATCGATGAAATCGGCATCAAACTGGA
TGGGAGTATAGTGTCCGGATAATCGGATAAATCATCTTGCGAGGAGCCGCTTGGTTGGTTGGTGAGAGGA
GTGAAATATGTGTCTCCTCACCCAAGAATCGCGATATCAGCACCCTGTGGGGGACACTATTGGCCTCCCT
CCCAAACCTTCGATGTGGTAGTGCTTTATTATATTGATTACATTGATTACATAGCTAAACCCTGCCTGGT
TGCAAGTTGAGCTCCGAATTCCAATATTAGTAAAATGCCTGCAAGATAACCTCGGTATGGCGTCCGACCC
CGCTTAATTATTTTAACTCCTTTCCAACGAGGACTTCGTAATTTTTGATTAGGGAGTTGAGAAACGGGGG
GTCTTGATACCTCCTCGATTTCAGATCCCACCCCCTCTCAGTCCCAAGTGGGACCCCCCTCGGCCGTGAA
ATGCGCGCACTTTAGTTTTTTTCGCATGTAAACGCCGGTGTCCGTCAATTAAAAGTCGCAGACTAGGGTG
AACTTTACCATTTTTGTCGCACTCCGTCTCCTCGGAATAGGGGTGTAGTAATTCTGCAGTAGTGCAATTT
TTACCCCGCCAAGGGGGGGCGAAAAGAGACGACCTCATCACGCATTCTCCAGTCGCTCTCTACGCCTACA
GCACCGACGTAGTTAACTTTCTCCCATATATAAAGCAATTGCCATTCCCCTGAAAACTTTAACCTCTGCT
TTTTCTTGATTTTTCCTTGCCCAAAGAAAAGCATGGCGTCTTCGAATTCGCGCGTGATCTTACGGCATTA
TACGTATGATCGGTCCACGATCAGCTAGATTATCTAGTCAGCTTGATGTCATAGCTGTTTCCTGAGGCTC
AATACTGACCATTTAAATCATACCTGACCTCCATAGCAGAAAGTCAAAAGCCTCCGACCGGAGGCTTTTG
ACTTGATCGGCACGTAAGAGGTTCCAACTTTCACCATAATGAAATAAGATCACTACCGGGCGTATTTTTT
GAGTTATCGAGATTTTCAGGAGCTAAGGAAGCTAAAATGAGCCATATTCAACGGGAAACGTCTTGCTTGA
AGCCGCGATTAAATTCCAACATGGATGCTGATTTATATGGGTATAAATGGGCTCGCGATAATGTCGGGCA
ATCAGGTGCGACAATCTATCGATTGTATGGGAAGCCCGATGCGCCAGAGTTGTTTCTGAAACATGGCAAA
GGTAGCGTTGCCAATGATGTTACAGATGAGATGGTCAGGCTAAACTGGCTGACGGAATTTATGCCTCTTC
CGACCATCAAGCATTTTATCCGTACTCCTGATGATGCATGGTTACTCACCACTGCGATCCCAGGGAAAAC
AGCATTCCAGGTATTAGAAGAATATCCTGATTCAGGTGAAAATATTGTTGATGCGCTGGCAGTGTTCCTG
CGCCGGTTGCATTCGATTCCTGTTTGTAATTGTCCTTTTAACGGCGATCGCGTATTTCGTCTCGCTCAGG
CGCAATCACGAATGAATAACGGTTTGGTTGGTGCGAGTGATTTTGATGACGAGCGTAATGGCTGGCCTGT
TGAACAAGTCTGGAAAGAAATGCATAAACTCTTGCCATTCTCACCGGATTCAGTCGTCACTCATGGTGAT
TTCTCACTTGATAACCTTATTTTTGACGAGGGGAAATTAATAGGTTGTATTGATGTTGGACGAGTCGGAA
TCGCAGACCGATACCAGGATCTTGCCATCCTATGGAACTGCCTCGGTGAGTTTTCTCCTTCATTACAGAA
ACGGCTTTTTCAAAAATATGGTATTGATAATCCTGATATGAATAAATTGCAGTTTCACTTGATGCTCGAT
GAGTTTTTCTAATGAGGACCTAAATGTAATCACCTGGCTCACCTTCGGGTGGGCCTTTCTGCGTTGCTGG
CGTTTTTCCATAGGCTCCGCCCCCCTGACGAGCATCACAAAAATCGATGCTCAAGTCAGAGGTGGCGAAA
CCCGACAGGACTATAAAGATACCAGGCGTTTCCCCCTGGAAGCTCCCTCGTGCGCTCTCCTGTTCCGACC
CTGCCGCTTACCGGATACCTGTCCGCCTTTCTCCCTTCGGGAAGCGTGGCGCTTTCTCATAGCTCACGCT
GTAGGTATCTCAGTTCGGTGTAGGTCGTTCGCTCCAAGCTGGGCTGTGTGCACGAACCCCCCGTTCAGCC
CGACCGCTGCGCCTTATCCGGTAACTATCGTCTTGAGTCCAACCCGGTAAGACACGACTTATCGCCACTG
GCAGCAGCCACTGGTAACAGGATTAGCAGAGCGAGGTATGTAGGCGGTGCTACAGAGTTCTTGAAGTGGT
GGCCTAACTACGGCTACACTAGAAGAACAGTATTTGGTATCTGCGCTCTGCTGAAGCCAGTTACCTCGGA
AAAAGAGTTGGTAGCTCTTGATCCGGCAAACAAACCACCGCTGGTAGCGGTGGTTTTTTTGTTTGCAAGC
AGCAGATTACGCGCAGAAAAAAAGGATCTCAAGAAGATCCTTTGATTTTCTACCGAAGAAAGGCCCACCC
GT
